Addgene plasmid #58161: mTurquoise-mClover-FRET-10
Purpose: (Empty Backbone) Localization: Cytosolic FRET, Excitation: , Emission
Depositing lab: Michael Davidson. Depositing organization: Florida State University, Tallahassee.
Backbone
  Vector backbone: Unknown
  Vector type: Mammalian Expression
  Selectable markers: Neomycin (select with G418)
  Tag / fusion protein: mTurquoise; mClover
Growth in bacteria
  Bacterial resistance: Kanamycin, 50 μg/mL
  Growth temperature: 37°C
  Growth strain: DH5alpha
  Copy number: High Copy
Gene/Insert
  Gene/Insert name: None
  Tag / fusion protein: mTurquoise; mClover
Terms and licenses: Academic/Nonprofit Terms; Industry Terms
Depositor comments: FRET Indicator - Live and Fixed Cells.
How to cite: mTurquoise-mClover-FRET-10 was a gift from Michael Davidson (Addgene plasmid # 58161 ; http://n2t.net/addgene:58161 ; RRID:Addgene_58161)
