[The description below was written by a language model from this plasmid's Addgene catalogue record.]
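Description:
mTurquoise-mClover-FRET-10 is a mammalian expression plasmid that carries two fluorescent proteins, the cyan mTurquoise and the green mClover, recorded together as the tag/fusion component. The record lists it as an empty backbone with no additional gene insert, so the payload is the fluorescent protein pair itself. It is annotated as a cytosolic FRET construct, which fits a tandem fusion in which mTurquoise acts as the energy donor and mClover as the acceptor. When the two are held close together, exciting the donor produces sensitised emission from the acceptor. The "10" in the name may refer to the linker joining the two proteins, but the record does not say this. It also gives no excitation or emission values.

The vector backbone is recorded as unknown, and no promoter, polyadenylation signal or origin of replication is stated, so the elements driving expression in mammalian cells cannot be specified from the available information. The plasmid is maintained in bacteria at high copy number under kanamycin selection. It also carries a neomycin resistance marker, which allows G418 selection of stably transfected mammalian cells.

The depositor describes it as a FRET indicator suitable for both live and fixed cells. A fused donor–acceptor pair with no targeting sequence or sensing domain is typically used as a positive control or calibration standard for FRET imaging. It can also serve as a reference for evaluating the mTurquoise/mClover pairing, rather than as a biosensor for a particular cellular event. No feature table was provided, so the order and junctions of the elements cannot be confirmed.
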