>Addgene plasmid #58161 | mTurquoise-mClover-FRET-10 | depositor partial sequence | sequence record 89285 | insert sequence
ACAATGCTAGTGACGTCAGATCCGCTAGCCACCATGGTGAGCAAGGGCGAGGAGCTGTTCACCGGGGTGG
TGCCCATCCTGGTCGAGCTGGACGGCGACGTAAACGGCCACAAGTTCAGCGTCCGCGGCGAGGGCGAGGG
CGATGCCACCAACGGCAAGCTGACCCTGAAGTTCATCTGCACCACCGGCAAGCTGCCCGTGCCCTGGCCC
ACCCTCGTGACCACCTTCGGCTACGGCGTGGCCTGCTTCAGCCGCTACCCCGACCACATGAAGCAGCACG
ACTTCTTCAAGTCCGCCATGCCCGAAGGCTACGTCCAGGAGCGCACCATCTCTTTCAAGGACGACGGTAC
CTACAAGACCCGCGCCGAGGTGAAGTTCGAGGGCGACACCCTGGTGAACCGCATCGAGCTGAAGGGCATC
GACTTCAAGGAGGACGGCAACATCCTGGGGCACAAGCTGGAGTACAACTTCAACAGCCACAACGTCTATA
TCACGGCCGACAAGCAGAAGAACGGCATCAAGGCTAACTTCAAGATCCGCCACAACGTTGAGGACGGCAG
CGTGCAGCTCGCCGACCACTACCAGCAGAACACCCCCATCGGCGACGGCCCCGTGCTGCTGCCCGACAAC
CACTACCTGAGCCATCAGTCCAAGCTGAGCAAAGACCCCAACGAGAAGCGCGATCACATGGTCCTGCTGG
AGTTCGTGACCGCCGCCGGGATCACTCTCGGCATGGACGAGCTGTACAAGTCCGGACTCAGATCCCCACC
GGTCGCCACCATGGTGAGCAAGGGCGAGGAGCTGTTCACCGGGGTGGTGCCCATCCTGGTCGAGCTGGAC
GGCGACGTAAACGGCCACAAGTTCAGCGTGTCCGGCGAGGGCGAGGGCGATGCCACCTACGGCAAGCTGA
CCCTGAAGTTCATCTGCACCACCGGCAAGCTGCCCGTGCCCTGGCCCACCCTCGTGACCACCCTGTCCTG
GGGCGGTGCAGTGCTTCGCCCGCTACCCCGACCACATGAAGCAGCACGACTTCTTCAAGTCCGCCATGCC
CGAAGGCTACGTCCAGGAGCGCACATCTCTCAGACGACGGCAACTACAGACCCGCGCGAGGTGAGTTCGA
GGGCGACACCTGCTGACGCATCGAGCTGAGGCATCGACTCAGAGACGCAACATTCGTTGGGCAAGCTGTA
TACAATACGTCACGAACAACGTTCTATATTACACCGCGCGCGAACAAGCCCGATA
