>Addgene plasmid #58161 | mTurquoise-mClover-FRET-10 | depositor partial sequence | sequence record 89286 | insert sequence 2
CAAGTTCGGCATTGGCGAAGGTTACGTCCAGAGCACATCTCAGCGACGTACCTACAAGACCCGCCGAGGT
GAAGTTCGAGGGGCGACACCTGGTGATGCATCGAGCTGAGGGCATCGACTCAGAGACGCCACCATCTGGG
CACAGCTGAGTACACTCACAGCACACGTCTTATATCACGCGACAGCAGAGACGGCATCAAGGCTAACTTC
AAGATCCGCCACAACGTGAGGACGGCAGCGTGCAGCTCGCCGACCACTACCAGCAGAACACCCCCATCGG
CGACGGCCCCGTGCTGCTGCCCGACAAACCACTACTGAGCCATCAGTCCAAGCTGAGCAAAGACCCCAAC
GAGAAGCGCGATCACATGGTCTGCTGGAGTTCGTGACCGCCGCCGGGATCACTCTCGGCATGGACGAGCT
GTACAAGTCCGGACTCAGATCCCCACCGGTCGCCACCATGGTGAGCAAGGGCGAGGAGCTGTTCACCGGG
GTGGTGCCCATCCTGGTCGAGCTGGACGGCGACGTAAACGGCCACAAGTTCAGCGTGTCCGGCGAGGGCG
AGGGCGATGCCACCTACGGCAAGCTGACCCTGAAGTTCATCTGCACCACCGGCAAGCTGCCCGTGCCCTG
GCCCACCCTCGTGACCACCCTGTCCTGGGGCGTGCAGTGCTTCGCCCGCTACCCCGACCACATGAAGCAG
CACGACTTCTTCAAGTCCGCCATGCCCGAAGGCTACGTCCAGGAGCGCACCATCTTCTTCAAGGACGACG
GCAACTACAAGACCCGCGCCGAGGTGAAGTTCGAGGGCGACACCCTGGTGAACCGCATCGAGCTGAAGGG
CATCGACTTCAAGGAGGACGGCAACATCCTGGGGCACAAGCTGGAGTACAACTACATCAGCGACAACGTC
TATATCACCGCCGACAAGCAGAAGAACGGCATCAAGGCCAACTTCAAGATCCGCCACAACATCGAGGACG
GCGGCGTGCAGCTCGCCGACCACTACCAGCAGAACACCCCCATCGGCGACGGCCCCGTGCTGCTGCCCGA
CAACCACTACCTGAGCACCCAGTCCAAGCTGAGCAAAGACCCCAACGAGAAGCGCGATCACATGGTCCTG
CTGGAGTTCGTGACCGCCGCCGGGATCACTCTCGGCATGGACGAGCTGTACAAGTAAAGCGGCCGCGACT
CTAGATCATAATCAGCCATACCACATTGTAGAGAAGCCC
