>Addgene plasmid #58161 | mTurquoise-mClover-FRET-10 | addgene partial sequence | sequence record 141447 | CMV-F 5'-CGCAAATGGGCGGTAGGCGTG-3'
ACCGTCAGATCCGCTAGCCACCATGGTGAGCAAGGGCGAGGAGCTGTTCACCGGGGTGGTGCCCATCCTG
GTCGAGCTGGACGGCGACGTAAACGGCCACAAGTTCAGCGTCCGCGGCGAGGGCGAGGGCGATGCCACCA
ACGGCAAGCTGACCCTGAAGTTCATCTGCACCACCGGCAAGCTGCCCGTGCCCTGGCCCACCCTCGTGAC
CACCTTCGGCTACGGCGTGGCCTGCTTCAGCCGCTACCCCGACCACATGAAGCAGCACGACTTCTTCAAG
TCCGCCATGCCCGAAGGCTACGTCCAGGAGCGCACCATCTCTTTCAAGGACGACGGTACCTACAAGACCC
GCGCCGAGGTGAAGTTCGAGGGCGACACCCTGGTGAACCGCATCGAGCTGAAGGGCATCGACTTCAAGGA
GGACGGCAACATCCTGGGGCACAAGCTGGAGTACAACTTCAACAGCCACAACGTCTATATCACGGCCGAC
AAGCAGAAGAACGGCATCAAGGCTAACTTCAAGATCCGCCACAACGTTGAGGACGGCAGCGTGCAGCTCG
CCGACCACTACCAGCAGAACACCCCCATCGGCGACGGCCCCGTGCTGCTGCCCGACAACCACTACCTGAG
CCATCAGTCCAAGCTGAGCAAAGACCCCAACGAGAAGCGCGATCACATGGTCCTGCTGGAGTTCGTGACC
GCCGCCGGGATCACTCTCGGCATGGACGAGCTGTACAAGTCCGGACTCAGATCCCCACCGGTCGCCACCA
TGGTGAGCAAGGGCGAGGAGCTGTTCACCGGGGTGGTGCCCATCCTGGTCGAGCTGGACGGCGACGTAA
